Addgene plasmid #181994: Mito-CoilE-mEm
Purpose: CoilE genetically encoded tag on Mito-mEmerald, to be used with CoilR labeled with a reporter
Depositing lab: Kimberly Beatty. Depositing organization: Oregon Health & Science University. Publication: VIPER is a genetically encoded peptide tag for fluorescence and electron microscopy. Doh JK, White JD, Zane HK, Chang YH, Lopez CS, Enns CA, Beatty KE. Proc Natl Acad Sci U S A. 2018 Dec 18;115(51):12961-12966. doi: 10.1073/pnas.1808626115. Epub 2018 Dec 5. PubMed 30518560.
Backbone
  Vector backbone: mEmerald-Mito-7
  Backbone manufacturer: Addgene
  Backbone size w/o insert (bp): 5575
  Vector type: Mammalian Expression
  Selectable markers: Neomycin (select with G418)
Growth in bacteria
  Bacterial resistance: Kanamycin, 50 μg/mL
  Growth temperature: 37°C
  Growth strain: DH5alpha
  Copy number: High Copy
Gene/Insert
  Gene/Insert name: Mito-CoilE-mEm
  Species: H. sapiens (human)
  Tag / fusion protein: mEmerald (C terminal on backbone)
  Cloning method: Gibson Cloning
  Sequencing primers: 5′ CMV-F; 3′ SV40pA-R
Terms and licenses: Academic/Nonprofit Terms; Industry Terms: Not Available to Industry
How to cite: Mito-CoilE-mEm was a gift from Kimberly Beatty (Addgene plasmid # 181994 ; http://n2t.net/addgene:181994 ; RRID:Addgene_181994)
