[The description below was written by a language model from this plasmid's Addgene catalogue record and pLannotate feature annotations shown in this document.]
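Description:
Mito-CoilE-mEm is a mammalian expression plasmid built on the mEmerald-Mito-7 backbone, in which the CoilE peptide tag was introduced by Gibson cloning into a mitochondrially targeted mEmerald fusion. Expression is driven by the human cytomegalovirus immediate-early enhancer and promoter and terminated by an SV40 polyadenylation signal. The open reading frame begins with the mitochondrial presequence of human cytochrome c oxidase subunit VIII, which directs import into mitochondria, and ends with mEmerald, a bright monomeric GFP variant, at the C terminus. The automated feature table does not annotate CoilE itself, but there is an unannotated gap between the COX8 presequence and mEmerald where the tag would be expected from the construct name. The short "large T antigen", ble and bGH poly(A) fragments in the table are partial matches and probably not functional parts.

The plasmid replicates in E. coli at high copy from a ColE1/pUC-type origin and also carries an f1 phage origin. A single Tn5 aminoglycoside phosphotransferase gene serves both hosts. A bacterial bla-type promoter gives kanamycin resistance in bacteria, and the SV40 enhancer/early promoter with an HSV TK polyadenylation signal gives G418 selection in mammalian cells. The sequenced record is 4,908 nt, shorter than the backbone size listed in the catalogue, and the record does not explain this discrepancy.

According to the stated purpose, CoilE is a genetically encoded tag meant to be paired with a CoilR peptide carrying a reporter, as part of the VIPER system for fluorescence and electron microscopy. Here the mEmerald signal in mitochondria provides a built-in reference for checking that labelled CoilR marks the tagged protein specifically.
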