Features (pLannotate 1.2.2; 15 found; start..end, strand, type, name):
      9..68      +  rep_origin     RSF ori (fragment): Plasmids containing the RSF 1030 origin of replication can be propagated in E. coli cells that contain additional plasmids with compatible origins.
    136..439     +  enhancer       CMV enhancer: human cytomegalovirus immediate early enhancer
    440..643     +  promoter       CMV promoter: human cytomegalovirus (CMV) immediate early promoter
    672..746     +  CDS            COX8 presequence: mitochondrial presequence of human cytochrome c oxidase subunit VIII (Rizutto et al., 1989)
    930..1649    +  CDS            mEmerald: brightly fluorescent monomeric variant of GFP mammalian codon-optimized
   1665..1748    +  CDS            large T antigen (fragment): large T antigen from SV40 (simian virus 40)
   1771..1892    +  polyA_signal   SV40 poly(A) signal: SV40 polyadenylation signal
   1926..2354    -  rep_origin     f1 ori (sequence partly withheld): f1 bacteriophage origin of replication; arrow indicates direction of (+) strand synthesis
   2381..2485    +  promoter       AmpR promoter: bla
   2487..2844    +  promoter       SV40 promoter: SV40 enhancer and early promoter
   2879..3673    +  CDS            NeoR/KanR: aminoglycoside phosphotransferase from Tn5; aph(3')-II (or nptII); confers resistance to neomycin, kanamycin, and G418 (Geneticin®)
   3694..3846    +  CDS            ble (fragment): BLE_KLEPN - Experimental evidence at protein level: Swiss-Prot protein existence level 1. Binding protein with a strong affinity to the bleomycin family of antibiotics. Binds to CL990; an antimitotic-antibiotic compound. From Klebsiella pneumoniae.
   3905..3952    +  polyA_signal   HSV TK poly(A) signal: herpes simplex virus thymidine kinase polyadenylation signal (Cole and Stacy, 1985)
   4043..4059    -  polyA_signal   bGH poly(A) signal (fragment): bovine growth hormone polyadenylation signal
   4281..4869    +  rep_origin     ori: high-copy-number ColE1/pMB1/pBR322/pUC origin of replication
>Addgene plasmid #181994 | Mito-CoilE-mEm | addgene full sequence | sequence record 357266 | Addgene NGS Result
TGCTGGCCTTTTGCTCACATGTTCTTTCCTGCGTTATCCCCTGATTCTGTGGATAACCGTATTACCGCCA
TGCATTAGTTATTAATAGTAATCAATTACGGGGTCATTAGTTCATAGCCCATATATGGAGTTCCGCGTTA
CATAACTTACGGTAAATGGCCCGCCTGGCTGACCGCCCAACGACCCCCGCCCATTGACGTCAATAATGAC
GTATGTTCCCATAGTAACGCCAATAGGGACTTTCCATTGACGTCAATGGGTGGAGTATTTACGGTAAACT
GCCCACTTGGCAGTACATCAAGTGTATCATATGCCAAGTACGCCCCCTATTGACGTCAATGACGGTAAAT
GGCCCGCCTGGCATTATGCCCAGTACATGACCTTATGGGACTTTCCTACTTGGCAGTACATCTACGTATT
AGTCATCGCTATTACCATGGTGATGCGGTTTTGGCAGTACATCAATGGGCGTGGATAGCGGTTTGACTCA
CGGGGATTTCCAAGTCTCCACCCCATTGACGTCAATGGGAGTTTGTTTTGGCACCAAAATCAACGGGACT
TTCCAAAATGTCGTAACAACTCCGCCCCATTGACGCAAATGGGCGGTAGGCGTGTACGGTGGGAGGTCTA
TATAAGCAGAGCTGGTTTAGTGAACCGTCAGATCCGCTAGCATGTCCGTCCTGACGCCGCTGCTGCTGCG
GGGCTTGACAGGCTCGGCCCGGCGGCTCCCAGTGCCGCGCGCCAAGATCCATTCGTTGGGGGATCCACCG
GTAATGCTGGAAATTGAAGCGGCGTTTCTGGAACGTGAGAATACCGCGCTGGAAACCCGTGTGGCGGAAC
TGCGTCAGCGTGTGCAGCGTCTGCGTAATCGTGTGAGCCAGTATCGTACCCGTTATGGCCCGCTGGGTGG
CGGCGGACCGGTCGCCACCATGGTGAGCAAGGGCGAGGAGCTGTTCACCGGGGTGGTGCCCATCCTGGTC
GAGCTGGACGGCGACGTAAACGGCCACAAGTTCAGCGTGTCCGGCGAGGGCGAGGGCGATGCCACCTACG
GCAAGCTGACCCTGAAGTTCATCTGCACCACCGGCAAGCTGCCCGTGCCCTGGCCCACCCTCGTGACCAC
CTTGACCTACGGCGTGCAGTGCTTCGCCCGCTACCCCGACCACATGAAGCAGCACGACTTCTTCAAGTCC
GCCATGCCCGAAGGCTACGTCCAGGAGCGCACCATCTTCTTCAAGGACGACGGCAACTACAAGACCCGCG
CCGAGGTGAAGTTCGAGGGCGACACCCTGGTGAACCGCATCGAGCTGAAGGGCATCGACTTCAAGGAGGA
CGGCAACATCCTGGGGCACAAGCTGGAGTACAACTACAACAGCCACAAGGTCTATATCACCGCCGACAAG
CAGAAGAACGGCATCAAGGTGAACTTCAAGACCCGCCACAACATCGAGGACGGCAGCGTGCAGCTCGCCG
ACCACTACCAGCAGAACACCCCCATCGGCGACGGCCCCGTGCTGCTGCCCGACAACCACTACCTGAGCAC
CCAGTCCAAGCTGAGCAAAGACCCCAACGAGAAGCGCGATCACATGGTCCTGCTGGAGTTCGTGACCGCC
GCCGGGATCACTCTCGGCATGGACGAGCTGTACAAGTAAGCGGCCGCGACTCTAGATCATAATCAGCCAT
ACCACATTTGTAGAGGTTTTACTTGCTTTAAAAAACCTCCCACACCTCCCCCTGAACCTGAAACATAAAA
TGAATGCAATTGTTGTTGTTAACTTGTTTATTGCAGCTTATAATGGTTACAAATAAAGCAATAGCATCAC
AAATTTCACAAATAAAGCATTTTTTTCACTGCATTCTAGTTGTGGTTTGTCCAAACTCATCAATGTATCT
TAAGGCGTAAATTGTAAGCGTTAATATTTTGTTAAAATTCGCGTTAAATTTTTGTTAAATCAGCTCATTT
TTTAACCAATAGGCCGAAATCGGCAAAATCCCTTATAAATCAAAAGAATAGACCGAGATAGGGT
[37 nt withheld, positions 2025-2061]
AAAGAACGTGGACTCCAACGTCAAAGG
[49 nt withheld, positions 2089-2137]
T
[91 nt withheld, positions 2139-2229]
G
[124 nt withheld, positions 2231-2354]
CAGGTGGCACTTTTCGGGGAAATGTGCGCGGAACCCCTATTTGTTTATTTTTCTAAATACATTCAAATAT
GTATCCGCTCATGAGACAATAACCCTGATAAATGCTTCAATAATATTGAAAAAGGAAGAGTCCTGAGGCG
GAAAGAACCAGCTGTGGAATGTGTGTCAGTTAGGGTGTGGAAAGTCCCCAGGCTCCCCAGCAGGCAGAAG
TATGCAAAGCATGCATCTCAATTAGTCAGCAACCAGGTGTGGAAAGTCCCCAGGCTCCCCAGCAGGCAGA
AGTATGCAAAGCATGCATCTCAATTAGTCAGCAACCATAGTCCCGCCCCTAACTCCGCCCATCCCGCCCC
TAACTCCGCCCAGTTCCGCCCATTCTCCGCCCCATGGCTGACTAATTTTTTTTATTTATGCAGAGGCCGA
GGCCGCCTCGGCCTCTGAGCTATTCCAGAAGTAGTGAGGAGGCTTTTTTGGAGGCCTAGGCTTTTGCAAA
GATCGATCAAGAGACAGGATGAGGATCGTTTCGCATGATTGAACAAGATGGATTGCACGCAGGTTCTCCG
GCCGCTTGGGTGGAGAGGCTATTCGGCTATGACTGGGCACAACAGACAATCGGCTGCTCTGATGCCGCCG
TGTTCCGGCTGTCAGCGCAGGGGCGCCCGGTTCTTTTTGTCAAGACCGACCTGTCCGGTGCCCTGAATGA
ACTGCAAGACGAGGCAGCGCGGCTATCGTGGCTGGCCACGACGGGCGTTCCTTGCGCAGCTGTGCTCGAC
GTTGTCACTGAAGCGGGAAGGGACTGGCTGCTATTGGGCGAAGTGCCGGGGCAGGATCTCCTGTCATCTC
ACCTTGCTCCTGCCGAGAAAGTATCCATCATGGCTGATGCAATGCGGCGGCTGCATACGCTTGATCCGGC
TACCTGCCCATTCGACCACCAAGCGAAACATCGCATCGAGCGAGCACGTACTCGGATGGAAGCCGGTCTT
GTCGATCAGGATGATCTGGACGAAGAGCATCAGGGGCTCGCGCCAGCCGAACTGTTCGCCAGGCTCAAGG
CGAGCATGCCCGACGGCGAGGATCTCGTCGTGACCCATGGCGATGCCTGCTTGCCGAATATCATGGTGGA
AAATGGCCGCTTTTCTGGATTCATCGACTGTGGCCGGCTGGGTGTGGCGGACCGCTATCAGGACATAGCG
TTGGCTACCCGTGATATTGCTGAAGAGCTTGGCGGCGAATGGGCTGACCGCTTCCTCGTGCTTTACGGTA
TCGCCGCTCCCGATTCGCAGCGCATCGCCTTCTATCGCCTTCTTGACGAGTTCTTCTGAGCGGGACTCTG
GGGTTCGAAATGACCGACCAAGCGACGCCCAACCTGCCATCACGAGATTTCGATTCCACCGCCGCCTTCT
ATGAAAGGTTGGGCTTCGGAATCGTTTTCCGGGACGCCGGCTGGATGATCCTCCAGCGCGGGGATCTCAT
GCTGGAGTTCTTCGCCCACCCTAGGGGGAGGCTAACTGAAACACGGAAGGAGACAATACCGGAAGGAACC
CGCGCTATGACGGCAATAAAAAGACAGAATAAAACGCACGGTGTTGGGTCGTTTGTTCATAAACGCGGGG
TTCGGTCCCAGGGCTGGCACTCTGTCGATACCCCACCGAGACCCCATTGGGGCCAATACGCCCGCGTTTC
TTCCTTTTCCCCACCCCACCCCCCAAGTTCGGGTGAAGGCCCAGGGCTCGCAGCCAACGTCGGGGCGGCA
GGCCCTGCCATAGCCTCAGGTTACTCATATATACTTTAGATTGATTTAAAACTTCATTTTTAATTTAAAA
GGATCTAGGTGAAGATCCTTTTTGATAATCTCATGACCAAAATCCCTTAACGTGAGTTTTCGTTCCACTG
AGCGTCAGACCCCGTAGAAAAGATCAAAGGATCTTCTTGAGATCCTTTTTTTCTGCGCGTAATCTGCTGC
TTGCAAACAAAAAAACCACCGCTACCAGCGGTGGTTTGTTTGCCGGATCAAGAGCTACCAACTCTTTTTC
CGAAGGTAACTGGCTTCAGCAGAGCGCAGATACCAAATACTGTTCTTCTAGTGTAGCCGTAGTTAGGCCA
CCACTTCAAGAACTCTGTAGCACCGCCTACATACCTCGCTCTGCTAATCCTGTTACCAGTGGCTGCTGCC
AGTGGCGATAAGTCGTGTCTTACCGGGTTGGACTCAAGACGATAGTTACCGGATAAGGCGCAGCGGTCGG
GCTGAACGGGGGGTTCGTGCACACAGCCCAGCTTGGAGCGAACGACCTACACCGAACTGAGATACCTACA
GCGTGAGCTATGAGAAAGCGCCACGCTTCCCGAAGGGAGAAAGGCGGACAGGTATCCGGTAAGCGGCAGG
GTCGGAACAGGAGAGCGCACGAGGGAGCTTCCAGGGGGAAACGCCTGGTATCTTTATAGTCCTGTCGGGT
TTCGCCACCTCTGACTTGAGCGTCGATTTTTGTGATGCTCGTCAGGGGGGCGGAGCCTATGGAAAAACGC
CAGCAACGCGGCCTTTTTACGGTTCCTGGCCTTT
